>Addgene plasmid #85924 | AB.pCCL.sin.cPPT.GFP.miR-920.sensor.PGK.dNGFR.WPRE | addgene full sequence | sequence record 170051 | Addgene NGS Result
ATGGTGAGCAAGGGCGAGGAGCTGTTCACCGGGGTGGTGCCCATCCTGGTCGAGCTGGACGGCGACGTAA
ACGGCCACAAGTTCAGCGTGTCCGGCGAGGGCGAGGGCGATGCCACCTACGGCAAGCTGACCCTGAAGTT
CATCTGCACCACCGGCAAGCTGCCCGTGCCCTGGCCCACCCTCGTGACCACCCTGACCTACGGCGTGCAG
TGCTTCAGCCGCTACCCCGACCACATGAAGCAGCACGACTTCTTCAAGTCCGCCATGCCCGAAGGCTACG
TCCAGGAGCGCACCATCTTCTTCAAGGACGACGGCAACTACAAGACCCGCGCCGAGGTGAAGTTCGAGGG
CGACACCCTGGTGAACCGCATCGAGCTGAAGGGCATCGACTTCAAGGAGGACGGCAACATCCTGGGGCAC
AAGCTGGAGTACAACTACAACAGCCACAACGTCTATATCATGGCCGACAAGCAGAAGAACGGCATCAAGG
TGAACTTCAAGATCCGCCACAACATCGAGGACGGCAGCGTGCAGCTCGCCGACCACTACCAGCAGAACAC
CCCCATCGGCGACGGCCCCGTGCTGCTGCCCGACAACCACTACCTGAGCACCCAGTCCGCCCTGAGCAAA
GACCCCAACGAGAAGCGCGATCACATGGTCCTGCTGGAGTTCGTGACCGCCGCCGGGATCACTCTCGGCA
TGGACGAGCTGTACAAGTAAAGCGGCCGCGTCGAGAGATGGGGGAGGCTAACTGAGCTAGCCGACCTTAA
CTGGGGAGTACCAATCGTCGTAGCTACTGCTTCCACAGCTCCCCTACTGCTTCCACAGCTCCCCTACTGC
TTCCACAGCTCCCCTACTGCTTCCACAGCTCCCCTACTGCTTCCACAGCTCCCCTACTGCTTCCACAGCT
CCCCACCGGTACTAGCTTAGTCATGCACCGGGCTGCAGGAATTCGATGACAGGCGCAGCTTCCGAGGGAT
TTGAGATCCAGACATGATAAGATACATTGATGAGTTTGGACAAACCAAAACTAGAATGCAGTGAAAAAAA
TGCCTTATTTGTGAAATTTGTGATGCTATTGCCTTATTTGTAACCATTATAAGCTGCAATAAACAAGTTA
ACAACAACAATTGCATTCATTTTATGTTTCAGGTTCAGGGGGAGGTGTGGGAGGTTTTTTAAAGCAAGTA
AAACCTCTACAAATGTGGTATGGCTGATTATGATCAGATCTCTCGAGGCTAGTCTCGTGATCGATAAAAT
TTTGAATTTTTGTAATTTGTTTTTGTAATTCTTTAGTTTGTATGTCTGTTGCTATTATGTCTACTATTCT
TTCCCCTGCACTGTACCCCCCAATCCCCCCTTTTCTTTTAAAAGTTAACCGATACCGTCGAGATCCGTTC
ACTAATCGAATGGATCTGTCTCTGTCTCTCTCTCCACCTTCTTCTTCTATTCCTTCGGGCCTGTCGGGTC
CCCTCGGGGTTGGGAGGTGGGTCTGAAACGATAATGGTGAATATCCCTGCCTAACTCTATTCACTATAGA
AAGTACAGCAAAAACTATTCTTAAACCTACCAAGCCTCCTACTATCATTATGAATAATTTTATATACCAC
AGCCAATTTGTTATGTTAAACCAATTCCACAAACTTGCCCATTTATCTAATTCCAATAATTCTTGTTCAT
TCTTTTCTTGCTGGTTTTGCGATTCTTCAATTAAGGAGTGTATTAAGCTTGTGTAATTGTTAATTTCTCT
GTCCCACTCCATCCAGGTCGTGTGATTCCAAATCTGTTCCAGAGATTTATTACTCCAACTAGCATTCCAA
GGCACAGCAGTGGTGCAAATGAGTTTTCCAGAGCAACCCCAAATCCCCAGGAGCTGTTGATCCTTTAGGT
ATCTTTCCACAGCCAGGATTCTTGCCTGGAGCTGCTTGATGCCCCAGACTGTGAGTTGCAACAGATGCTG
TTGCGCCTCAATAGCCCTCAGCAAATTGTTCTGCTGCTGCACTATACCAGACAATAATTGTCTGGCCTGT
ACCGTCAGCGTCATTGACGCTGCGCCCATAGTGCTTCCTGCTGCTCCCAAGAACCCAAGGAACAAAGCTC
CTATTCCCACTGCTCTTTTTTCTCTCTGCACCACTCTTCTCTTTGCCTTGGTGGGTGCTACTCCTAATGG
TTCAATTTTTACTACTTTATATTTATATAATTCACTTCTCCAATTGTCCCTCATATCTCCTCCTCCAGGT
CTGAAGATCAGCGGCCGCTTGCTGTGCGGTGGTCTTACTTTTGTTTTGCTCTTCCTCTATCTTGTCTAAA
GCTTCCTTGGTGTCTTTTATCTCTATCCTTTGATGCACACAATAGAGGGTTGCTACTGTATTATATAATG
ATCTAAGTTCTTCTGATCCTGTCTGAAGGGATGGTTGTAGCTGTCCCAGTATTTGTCTACAGCCTTCTGA
TGTTTCTAACAGGCCAGGATTAACTGCGAATCGTTCTAGCTCCCTGCTTGCCCATACTATATGTTTTAAT
TTATATTTTTTCTTTCCCCCTGGCCTTAACCGAATTTTTTCCCATCGCGATCTAATTCTCCCCCGCTTAA
TACTGACGCTCTCGCACCCATCTCTCTCCTTCTAGCCTCCGCTAGTCAAAATTTTTGGCGTACTCACCAG
TCGCCGCCCCTCGCCTCTTGCCGTGCGCGCTTCAGCAAGCCGAGTCCTGCGTCGAGAGAGCTCCTCTGGT
TTCCCTTTCGCTTTCAAGTCCCTGTTCGGGCGCCACTGCTAGAGATTTTCCACACTGACTAAAAGGGTCT
GAGGGATCTCTAGTTACCAGAGTCACACAACAGACGGGCACACACTACTTGAAGCACTCAAGGCAAGCTT
TATTGAGGCTTAAGCAGTGGGTTCCCTAGTTAGCCAGAGAGCTCCCAGGCTCAGATCTGGTCTAACCAGA
GAGACCCCGGTTCACTAAACGAGCTCTGCTTATATAGACCTCCCACCGTACACGCCTACCGCCCATTTGC
GTCAATGGGGCGGAGTTGTTACGACATTTTGGAAAGTCCCGTTGATTTTGGTGCCAAAACAAACTCCCAT
TGACGTCAATGGGGTGGAGACTTGGAAATCCCCGTGAGTCAAACCGCTATCCACGCCCATTGATGTACTG
CCAAAACCGCATCACCATGGTAATAGCGATGACTAATACGTAGATGTACTGCCAAGTAGGAAAGTCCCAT
AAGGTCATGTACTGGGCATAATGCCAGGCGGGCCATTTACCGTCATTGACGTCAATAGGGGGCGTACTTG
GCATATGATACACTTGATGTACTGCCAAGTGGGCAGTTTACCGTAAATACTCCACCCATTGACGTCAATG
GAAAGTCCCTATTGGCGTTACTATGGGAACATACGTCATTATTGACGTCAATGGGCGGGGGTCGTTGGGC
GGTCAGCCAGGCGGGCCATTTACCGTAAGTTATGTAACGCGGAACTCCATATATGGGCTATGAACTAATG
ACCCCGTAATTGATTACTATTAATAACTAGTCAATAATCAATGTCAACATGGCGGTAATGTTGGACATGA
GCCAATATAAATGTACATATTATGATATGGATACAACGTATGCAATGGCCAAGCTTGCAGCTCCAGCTTT
TGTTCCCTTTAGTGAGGGTTAATTGCGCGCTTGGCGTAATCATGGTCATAGCTGTTTCCTGTGTGAAATT
GTTATCCGCTCACAATTCCACACAACATACGAGCCGGAAGCATAAAGTGTAAAGCCTGGGGTGCCTAATG
AGTGAGCTAACTCACATTAATTGCGTTGCGCTCACTGCCCGCTTTCCAGTCGGGAAACCTGTCGTGCCAG
CTGCATTAATGAATCGGCCAACGCGCGGGGAGAGGCGGTTTGCGTATTGGGCGCTCTTCCGCTTCCTCGC
TCACTGACTCGCTGCGCTCGGTCGTTCGGCTGCGGCGAGCGGTATCAGCTCACTCAAAGGCGGTAATACG
GTTATCCACAGAATCAGGGGATAACGCAGGAAAGAACATGTGAGCAAAAGGCCAGCAAAAGGCCAGGAAC
CGTAAAAAGGCCGCGTTGCTGGCGTTTTTCCATAGGCTCCGCCCCCCTGACGAGCATCACAAAAATCGAC
GCTCAAGTCAGAGGTGGCGAAACCCGACAGGACTATAAAGATACCAGGCGTTTCCCCCTGGAAGCTCCCT
CGTGCGCTCTCCTGTTCCGACCCTGCCGCTTACCGGATACCTGTCCGCCTTTCTCCCTTCGGGAAGCGTG
GCGCTTTCTCATAGCTCACGCTGTAGGTATCTCAGTTCGGTGTAGGTCGTTCGCTCCAAGCTGGGCTGTG
TGCACGAACCCCCCGTTCAGCCCGACCGCTGCGCCTTATCCGGTAACTATCGTCTTGAGTCCAACCCGGT
AAGACACGACTTATCGCCACTGGCAGCAGCCACTGGTAACAGGATTAGCAGAGCGAGGTATGTAGGCGGT
GCTACAGAGTTCTTGAAGTGGTGGCCTAACTACGGCTACACTAGAAGAACAGTATTTGGTATCTGCGCTC
TGCTGAAGCCAGTTACCTTCGGAAAAAGAGTTGGTAGCTCTTGATCCGGCAAACAAACCACCGCTGGTAG
CGGTGGTTTTTTTGTTTGCAAGCAGCAGATTACGCGCAGAAAAAAAGGATCTCAAGAAGATCCTTTGATC
TTTTCTACGGGGTCTGACGCTCAGTGGAACGAAAACTCACGTTAAGGGATTTTGGTCATGAGATTATCAA
AAAGGATCTTCACCTAGATCCTTTTAAATTAAAAATGAAGTTTTAAATCAATCTAAAGTATATATGAGTA
AACTTGGTCTGACAGTTACCAATGCTTAATCAGTGAGGCACCTATCTCAGCGATCTGTCTATTTCGTTCA
TCCATAGTTGCCTGACTCCCCGTCGTGTAGATAACTACGATACGGGAGGGCTTACCATCTGGCCCCAGTG
CTGCAATGATACCGCGAGACCCACGCTCACCGGCTCCAGATTTATCAGCAATAAACCAGCCAGCCGGAAG
GGCCGAGCGCAGAAGTGGTCCTGCAACTTTATCCGCCTCCATCCAGTCTATTAATTGTTGCCGGGAAGCT
AGAGTAAGTAGTTCGCCAGTTAATAGTTTGCGCAACGTTGTTGCCATTGCTACAGGCATCGTGGTGTCAC
GCTCGTCGTTTGGTATGGCTTCATTCAGCTCCGGTTCCCAACGATCAAGGCGAGTTACATGATCCCCCAT
GTTGTGCAAAAAAGCGGTTAGCTCCTTCGGTCCTCCGATCGTTGTCAGAAGTAAGTTGGCCGCAGTGTTA
TCACTCATGGTTATGGCAGCACTGCATAATTCTCTTACTGTCATGCCATCCGTAAGATGCTTTTCTGTGA
CTGGTGAGTACTCAACCAAGTCATTCTGAGAATAGTGTATGCGGCGACCGAGTTGCTCTTGCCCGGCGTC
AATACGGGATAATACCGCGCCACATAGCAGAACTTTAAAAGTGCTCATCATTGGAAAACGTTCTTCGGGG
CGAAAACTCTCAAGGATCTTACCGCTGTTGAGATCCAGTTCGATGTAACCCACTCGTGCACCCAACTGAT
CTTCAGCATCTTTTACTTTCACCAGCGTTTCTGGGTGAGCAAAAACAGGAAGGCAAAATGCCGCAAAAAA
GGGAATAAGGGCGACACGGAAATGTTGAATACTCATACTCTTCCTTTTTCAATATTATTGAAGCATTTAT
CAGGGTTATTGTCTCATGAGCGGATACATATTTGAATGTATTTAGAAAAATAAACAAATAGGGGTTCCGC
GCACATTTCCCCGAAAAGTGCCACCTAAATTGTAAGCGTTAATATTTTGTTAAAATTCGCGTTAAATTTT
TGTTAAATCAGCTCATTTTTTAACCAATAGGCCGAAATCGGCAAAATCCCTTATAAATCAAAAGAATAGA
CCGAGATAGGGT
[37 nt withheld, positions 5963-5999]
AAAGAACGTGGACTCCAACGTCAAAGG
[49 nt withheld, positions 6027-6075]
T
[91 nt withheld, positions 6077-6167]
G
[124 nt withheld, positions 6169-6292]
CCCATTCGCCATTCAGGCTGCGCAACTGTTGGGAAGGGCGATCGGTGCGGGCCTCTTCGCTATTACGCCA
GCTGGCGAAAGGGGGATGTGCTGCAAGGCGATTAAGTTGGGTAACGCCAGGGTTTTCCCAGTCACGACGT
TGTAAAACGACGGCCAGTGAGCGCGCGTAATACGACTCACTATAGGGCGAATTGGGTACGTCCCTAGGCC
TCCAAAAAAGCCTCCTCACTACTTCTGGAATAGCTCAGAGGCCGAGGCGGCCTCGGCCTCTGCATAAATA
AAAAAAATTAGTCAGCCATGGGGCGGAGAATGGGCGGAACTGGGCGGAGTTAGGGGCGGGATGGGCGGAG
TTAGGGGCGGGATAGCTAGAGCCAGACATGATAAGATACATTGATGAGTTTGGACAAACCACAACTAGAA
TGCAGTGAAAAAAATGCTTTATTTGTGAAATTTGTGATGCTATTGCTTTATTTGTAACCATTATAAGCTG
CAATAAACAAGTTCCTCTCACTCTCTGATATTCATTTCTTTGCAAGTTATAAATACTGAATAATAAGATG
ACATGAACTACTACTGCTAGAGATTTTCCACACTGACTAAAAGGGTCTGAGGGATCTCTAGTTACCAGAG
TCACACAACAGACGGGCACACACTACTTGAAGCACTCAAGGCAAGCTTTATTGAGGCTTAAGCAGTGGGT
TCCCTAGTTAGCCAGAGAGCTCCCAGGCTCAGATCTGGTCTAACCAGAGAGACCCAGTACAAGCAAAAAG
CAGATCTTGTCTTCGTTGGGAGTGAATTAGCCCTTCCAGTCCCCCCTTTTCTTTTAAAAAGTGGCTAAGA
TCTACAGCTGCCTTGTAAGTCATTGGTCTTAAAGGTACCGAGCTCGAATTCCAGGCGGGGAGGCGGCCCA
AAGGGAGATCCGACTCGTCTGAGGGCGAAGGCGAAGACGCGGAAGAGGCCGCAGAGCCGGCAGCAGGCCG
CGGGAAGGAAGGTCCGCTGGATTGAGGGCCGAAGGGACGTAGCAGAAGGACGTCCCGCGCAGAATCCAGG
TGGCAACACAGGCGAGCAGCCATGGAAAGGACGTCAGCTTCCCCGACAACACCACGGAATTGTCAGTGCC
CAACAGCCGAGCCCCTGTCCAGCAGCGGGCAAGGCAGGCGGCGATGAGTTCCGCCGTGGCAATAGGGAGG
GGGAAAGCGAAAGTCCCGGAAAGGAGCTGACAGGTGGTGGCAATGCCCCAACCAGTGGGGGTTGCGTCAG
CAAACACAGTGCACACCACGCCACGTTGCCTGACAACGGGCCACAACTCCTCATAAAGAGACAGCAACCA
GGATTTATACAAGGAGGAGAAAATGAAAGCCATACGGGAAGCAATAGCATGATACAAAGGCATTAAAGCA
GCGTATCCACATAGCGTAAAAGGAGCAACATAGTTAAGAATACCAGTCAATCTTTCACAAATTTTGTAAT
CCAGAGGTTGATTGTCGACTCTAGACTCGACTCTAGAGGATCCCCCTGTTCCACCTCTTGAAGGCTATGT
AGGCCACAAGGCCCACAACCACAGCAGCCAGGATGGAGCAATAGACAGGGATGAGGTTGTCGGTGGTGCC
TCGGGTCACCACGGGCTGGGAGCTGCCCATCACTGTGGTCACCACACCTGCCACCGTGCTGGCTATGAGG
TCTTGTTCTGGAGGTGCCTCAGGCTCCTGGGTGCTGGGGGCTGTGCTGTCCGAGCCCTCTGGGGGTGTGG
ACCGTGTAATCCAACGGCCAGGGATCTCCTCGCACTCGGCGTCGGCCCAGCGTGTGCACTCGCGGAGCTG
GCGCTCGGTGTCCTCGCACACGGTGCAGGGCAGGCACGGGTCCACGTGGTTGGCCTCGTCGGAATACGTG
CCGTCGGGGCACTCCTCGCACACGGTGTTCTGCTTGTCCTGGCAGGAGAACACGAGGCCCGAGCCCGCCT
CGCACACGCGGCACGCCTCGCAGCGCCCAGTCGTCTCATCCTGGTAGTAGCCGTAGGCGCAGCGGCACAC
GGCGTCGTCGGCCTCCACGCACGGCGCCGACATGCTCTGGAGCCCCACGCACTCGGTGCACGGCTTGCAC
GGCTCGGTCGCGCTCACCACGTCGGAGAACGTCACGCTGTCCAGGCAGGGCTCACACACGGTCTGGTTGG
CTCCACAAGGCTGGGCCACACCCTCGCCCAGGTTGCAGGCTTTGCAGCACTCACCGCTGTGTGTGTACAG
GCCTGTGGGGCATGCCTCCTTGGCACCTCCAAGGGACACCCCCAGAAGCAGCAACAGCAGCAGGCGCGGC
CCGTCCATGGCGCGGCCGGTGGCACCTGCCCCCATCGCCCGCCTCCCGCGGCAGCGCTCGACTTCCAGCT
CGGTCCGCTTTGCGGACTGATGGGGCTGCGCTGCGCTGCGCTCCAGCGCCCCCCCTGCCCGCCGGAGCTG
GCCGCGGCCCGAATTCCTGCAGCCCGGGGGATCCCCCTGGGGAGAGAGGTCGGTGATTCGGTCAACGAGG
GAGCCGACTGCCGACGTGCGCTCCGGAGGCTTGCAGAATGCGGAACACCGCGCGGGCAGGAACAGGGCCC
ACACTACCGCCCCACACCCCGCCTCCCGCACCGCCCCTTCCCGGCCGCTGCTCTCGGCGCGCCCTGCTGA
GCAGCCGCTATTGGCCACAGCCCATCGCGGTCGGCGCGCTGCCATTGCTCCCTGGCGCTGTCCGTCTGCG
AGGGTACTAGTGAGACGTGCGGCTTCCGTTTGTCACGTCCGGCACGCCGCGAACCGCAAGGAACCTTCCC
GACTTAGGGGCGGAGCAGGAAGCGTCGCCGGGGGGCCCACAAGGGTAGCGGCGAAGATCCGGGTGACGCT
GCGAACGGACGTGAAGAATGTGCGAGACCCAGGGTCGGCGCCGCTGCGTTTCCCGGAACCACGCCCAGAG
CAGCCGCGTCCCTGCGCAAACCCAGGGCTGCCTTGGAAAAGGCGCAACCCCAACCCCGTGGAATTCGATA
TCAAGCTTCTCGAGGGTAGGCGTGTACGGTGGGAGGCCTATATAAGCAGAGCTCGTTTAGTGAACCGTCA
GATCGCCTGGAGACGCCATCCACGCTGTTTTGACCTCCATAGAAGACACCGGGACCGATCCAGCCTCCGC
GGAATTCACC
Features (pLannotate 1.2.2; 34 found; start..end, strand, type, name):
      1..720     +  CDS            EGFP: the original enhanced GFP (Yang et al., 1996) mammalian codon-optimized
    938..957     +  misc_feature   MCS (fragment): pBluescript multiple cloning site
    985..1119    -  polyA_signal   SV40 poly(A) signal: SV40 polyadenylation signal
   1142..1226    -  CDS            large T antigen (fragment): large T antigen from SV40 (simian virus 40)
   1256..1373    -  misc_feature   cPPT/CTS: central polypurine tract and central termination sequence of HIV-1
   1392..1492    -  CDS            Rev (fragment): human immunodeficiency virus 1 (HIV-1) Rev protein; rev; enhances nuclear export of unspliced and incompletely spliced viral mRNAs
   1869..2102    -  misc_feature   RRE: The Rev response element (RRE) of HIV-1 allows for Rev-dependent mRNA export from the nucleus to the cytoplasm.
   2248..2611    -  CDS            HIV-1 gag (fragment): gag protein from human immunodeficiency virus 1; gag
   2595..2720    -  misc_feature   HIV-1 Ψ: packaging signal of human immunodeficiency virus type 1
   2767..2947    -  LTR            5' LTR (truncated): truncated 5' long terminal repeat (LTR) from HIV-1
   2962..3165    -  promoter       CMV promoter: human cytomegalovirus (CMV) immediate early promoter
   3166..3545    -  enhancer       CMV enhancer: human cytomegalovirus immediate early enhancer
   3646..3664    -  promoter       T3 promoter: promoter for bacteriophage T3 RNA polymerase
   3709..3725    -  protein_bind   lac operator: The lac repressor binds to the lac operator to inhibit transcription in E. coli. This inhibition can be relieved by adding lactose or isopropyl-β-D-thiogalactopyranoside (IPTG). lac repressor encoded by lacI
   3733..3763    -  promoter       lac promoter: promoter for the E. coli lac operon
   3778..3799    -  protein_bind   CAP binding site: CAP binding activates transcription in the presence of cAMP. E. coli catabolite activator protein
   3812..3904    -  CDS            lacI (fragment): lac repressor; lacI; The lac repressor binds to the lac operator to inhibit transcription in E. coli. This inhibition can be relieved by adding lactose or isopropyl-β-D-thiogalactopyranoside (IPTG).
   4087..4675    -  rep_origin     ori: high-copy-number ColE1/pMB1/pBR322/pUC origin of replication
   4846..5706    -  CDS            AmpR: β-lactamase; bla; confers resistance to ampicillin, carbenicillin, and related antibiotics
   5707..5811    -  promoter       AmpR promoter: bla
   5864..6292    -  rep_origin     f1 ori (sequence partly withheld): f1 bacteriophage origin of replication; arrow indicates direction of (+) strand synthesis
   6297..6452    -  CDS            lacZα (fragment): LacZα fragment of β-galactosidase; lacZ fragment
   6460..6478    +  promoter       T7 promoter: promoter for bacteriophage T7 RNA polymerase
   6499..6634    -  rep_origin     SV40 ori: SV40 origin of replication
   6674..6795    -  polyA_signal   SV40 poly(A) signal: SV40 polyadenylation signal
   6867..7100    -  LTR            3' LTR (ΔU3): self-inactivating 3' long terminal repeat (LTR) from HIV-1
   7102..7170    -  CDS            nef (fragment): NEF_HV1Z2 - Experimental evidence at protein level: Swiss-Prot protein existence level 1. Extracellular Nef protein targets CD4(+) T-lymphocytes for apoptosis by interacting with CXCR4 surface receptors. From Human immunodeficiency virus type 1 group M subtype D (isolate Z2/CDC-Z34) (HIV-1).
   7187..7775    -  misc_feature   WPRE: woodchuck hepatitis virus posttranscriptional regulatory element
   7789..7807    -  misc_feature   MCS (fragment): pUC18/19 multiple cloning site
   7810..8637    -  CDS            NGFR (fragment): TNR16_HUMAN - Also known as TNFRSF16. Experimental evidence at protein level: Swiss-Prot protein existence level 1. Low affinity receptor which can bind to NGF, BDNF, NTF3, and NTF4. Forms a heterodimeric receptor with SORCS2 that binds the precursor forms of NGF, BDNF and NTF3 with high affinity, and has much lower affinity for mature NGF and BDNF (PubMed:24908487). Plays an important role in differentiation and survival of specific neuronal populations during development (By similarity). Can mediate cell survival as well as cell death of neural cells. Plays a role in the inactivation of RHOA
   8752..8776    -  misc_feature   MCS (fragment): pBluescript multiple cloning site
   8779..9289    -  promoter       hPGK promoter: human phosphoglycerate kinase 1 promoter
   9292..9315    +  misc_feature   MCS (fragment): pBluescript multiple cloning site
   9317..9355    +  promoter       minimal CMV promoter: human cytomegalovirus (CMV) immediate early promoter
