[The description below was written by a language model from this plasmid's Addgene catalogue record and pLannotate feature annotations shown in this document.]
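Description:
AB.pCCL.sin.cPPT.GFP.miR-920.sensor.PGK.dNGFR.WPRE is a third-generation, self-inactivating HIV-1 lentiviral transfer vector built to report the activity of human miR-920 in transduced mammalian cells. In bacteria it is maintained through a high-copy ColE1/pUC origin with ampicillin resistance; an f1 origin and an SV40 origin are also present in the plasmid backbone. The viral genome is transcribed from a chimeric CMV enhancer/promoter fused to a truncated 5' LTR and carries the Ψ packaging signal with a partial gag sequence, the RRE for Rev-dependent nuclear export, the cPPT/CTS, a WPRE to enhance transcript expression, and a ΔU3 3' LTR that inactivates LTR promoter function after integration.

The payload is a bidirectional expression unit. The human PGK promoter drives a truncated NGFR (dNGFR, annotated as an NGFR fragment) in one direction, while an adjacent minimal CMV promoter facing the opposite way, presumably activated by the neighbouring PGK element, drives EGFP, which ends in its own SV40 polyadenylation signal. The 171 bp miR-920 sensor insert was cloned between NheI and AgeI sites. It is not annotated in the feature table, but the unannotated gap between the EGFP coding sequence and that poly(A) signal is consistent with placement in the GFP 3' UTR. The record does not describe its composition; sensors of this kind typically carry microRNA target sites. In such a design, cells with active miR-920 would repress GFP, while dNGFR, lacking the target sites, serves as an internal surface marker of transduction and for normalisation. The catalogue lists the total size as 9,480 bp, slightly larger than the 9,452 nt sequenced record. The plasmid comes from work on microRNA sensor and decoy libraries for high-throughput assessment of microRNA activity.
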