Addgene plasmid #85924: AB.pCCL.sin.cPPT.GFP.miR-920.sensor.PGK.dNGFR.WPRE
Purpose: Sensor Plasmid
Depositing lab: Brian Brown. Depositing organization: Icahn School of Medicine at Mount Sinai. Publication: High-throughput assessment of microRNA activity and function using microRNA sensor and decoy libraries. Mullokandov G, Baccarini A, Ruzo A, Jayaprakash AD, Tung N, Israelow B, Evans MJ, Sachidanandam R, Brown BD. Nat Methods. 2012 Jul 1;9(8):840-6. doi: 10.1038/nmeth.2078. PubMed 22751203.
Backbone
  Vector backbone: AB.pCCL.sin.cPPT.GFP.PGK.dNGFR.WPRE
  Backbone size w/o insert (bp): 9309
  Total vector size (bp): 9480
  Selectable markers: eGFP , NGFR
Growth in bacteria
  Bacterial resistance: Ampicillin, 100 μg/mL
  Growth temperature: 37°C
  Growth strain: NEB Stable
  Copy number: High Copy
Gene/Insert
  Gene/Insert name: miR-920 Sensor
  Species: H. sapiens (human)
  Insert size (bp): 171
  Entrez Gene: MIR920 (a.k.a. MIRN920, hsa-mir-920)
  Promoter: PGK
  Cloning method: Restriction Enzyme; 5′ cloning site NheI (not destroyed); 3′ cloning site AgeI (not destroyed)
  Sequencing primers: 5′ AACAGACATACAAACTAAAG
Terms and licenses: Academic/Nonprofit Terms; Industry Terms: Not Available to Industry
How to cite: AB.pCCL.sin.cPPT.GFP.miR-920.sensor.PGK.dNGFR.WPRE was a gift from Brian Brown (Addgene plasmid # 85924 ; http://n2t.net/addgene:85924 ; RRID:Addgene_85924)
