>Addgene plasmid #85924 | AB.pCCL.sin.cPPT.GFP.miR-920.sensor.PGK.dNGFR.WPRE | depositor partial sequence | sequence record 167415 | AB.pCCL.sin.cPPT.GFP.miR-920.sensor.PGK.dNGFR.WPRE sequence 829 bps
TATCGATCACGAGACTAGCCTCGAGAGATCTGATCATAATCAGCCATACCACATTTGTAGAGGTTTTACT
TGCTTTAAAAAACCTCCCACACCTCCCCCTGAACCTGAAACATAAAATGAATGCAATTGTTGTTGTTAAC
TTGTTTATTGCAGCTTATAATGGTTACAAATAAGGCAATAGCATCACAAATTTCACAAATAAGGCATTTT
TTTCACTGCATTCTAGTTTTGGTTTGTCCAAACTCATCAATGTATCTTATCATGTCTGGATCTCAAATCC
CTCGGAAGCTGCGCCTGTCATCGAATTCCTGCAGCCCGGTGCATGACTAAGCTAGTACCGGTGGGGAGCT
GTGGAAGCAGTAGGGGAGCTGTGGAAGCAGTAGGGGAGCTGTGGAAGCAGTAGGGGAGCTGTGGAAGCAG
TAGGGGAGCTGTGGAAGCAGTAGGGGAGCTGTGGAAGCAGTAGCTACGACGATTGGTACTCCCCAGTTAA
GGTCGGCTAGCTCAGTTAGCCTCCCCCATCTCTCGACGCGGCCGCTTTACTTGTACAGCTCGTCCATGCC
GAGAGTGATCCCGGCGGCGGTCACGAACTCCAGCAGGACCATGTGATCGCGCTTCTCGTTGGGGTCTTTG
CTCAGGGCGGACTGGGTGCTCAGGTAGTGGTTGTCGGGCAGCAGCACGGGGCCGTCGCCGATGGGGGTGT
TCTGCTGGTAGTGGTCGGCGAGCTGCACGCTGCCGTCCTCGATGTTGTGGCGGATCTTGAAGTTCACCTT
GATGCCGTTCTTCTGCTTGTCGGCCATGATATAGACGTTGTGGCTGTTGTAGTTGTACT
